>Addgene plasmid #161439 | pDONR221-SPNS1_STOP | addgene full sequence | sequence record 355837 | Addgene NGS Result
CAAATAATGATTTTATTTTGACTGATAGTGACCTGTTCGTTGCAACACATTGATGAGCAATGCTTTTTTA
TAATGCCAACTTTGTACAAAAAAGCAGGCTCCACCATGGCCGGCTCTGACACCGCCCCTTTCCTGAGCCA
GGCCGACGATCCAGACGATGGACCAGTGCCAGGAACCCCTGGACTGCCAGGCTCTACAGGCAACCCCAAG
AGCGAGGAGCCAGAGGTGCCTGACCAGGAGGGACTGCAGAGGATCACAGGACTGTCCCCTGGCCGGTCTG
CCCTGATCGTGGCCGTGCTGTGCTACATCAACCTGCTGAATTATATGGATCGCTTTACCGTGGCAGGCGT
GCTGCCAGACATCGAGCAGTTCTTTAACATCGGCGATAGCTCCTCTGGCCTGATCCAGACAGTGTTCATC
AGCTCCTACATGGTGCTGGCCCCCGTGTTCGGCTATCTGGGCGATCGCTACAATCGGAAGTATCTGATGT
GCGGCGGCATCGCCTTCTGGAGCCTGGTGACCCTGGGCTCTAGCTTCATCCCAGGCGAGCACTTTTGGCT
GCTGCTGCTGACAAGGGGACTGGTGGGAGTGGGAGAGGCAAGCTACTCCACCATCGCACCTACACTGATC
GCCGACCTGTTTGTGGCCGATCAGAGAAGCAGGATGCTGTCCATCTTCTACTTTGCCATCCCAGTGGGAA
GCGGACTGGGATATATCGCAGGATCCAAGGTGAAGGACATGGCCGGCGATTGGCACTGGGCACTGAGAGT
GACCCCTGGACTGGGAGTGGTGGCCGTGCTGCTGCTGTTCCTGGTGGTGAGAGAGCCACCTAGGGGAGCA
GTGGAGAGGCACTCTGACCTGCCACCCCTGAACCCAACAAGCTGGTGGGCAGATCTGCGCGCCCTGGCAA
GGAATCCATCCTTCGTGCTGTCCTCTCTGGGCTTCACCGCCGTGGCCTTTGTGACAGGATCCCTGGCCCT
GTGGGCACCTGCCTTTCTGCTGCGCTCTAGGGTGGTGCTGGGAGAGACCCCTCCATGCCTGCCAGGCGAC
TCCTGTAGCTCCTCTGATTCTCTGATCTTTGGCCTGATCACCTGCCTGACAGGCGTGCTGGGAGTGGGAC
TGGGAGTGGAGATCAGCCGGAGACTGAGACACTCCAACCCAAGGGCAGACCCACTGGTGTGCGCAACCGG
ACTGCTGGGCTCCGCCCCCTTCCTGTTTCTGTCTCTGGCATGTGCAAGGGGAAGCATCGTGGCAACCTAC
ATCTTCATCTTTATCGGCGAGACACTGCTGAGCATGAATTGGGCCATCGTGGCCGATATCCTGCTGTATG
TGGTCATCCCAACCAGGCGCTCCACAGCCGAGGCCTTCCAGATCGTGCTGTCTCACCTGCTGGGCGACGC
AGGAAGCCCATATCTGATCGGCCTGATCTCCGATCGCCTGCGGAGAAATTGGCCCCCTTCTTTCCTGAGC
GAGTTTCGGGCCCTGCAGTTCAGCCTGATGCTGTGCGCCTTTGTGGGCGCCCTGGGAGGAGCAGCCTTCC
TGGGCACCGCCATCTTTATCGAGGCCGACAGGCGCCGGGCACAGCTGCACGTGCAGGGACTGCTGCACGA
GGCAGGCTCCACCGACGATAGAATCGTGGTGCCCCAGAGAGGCAGGTCCACAAGGGTGCCTGTGGCCTCT
GTGCTGATCTAAGACCCAGCTTTCTTGTACAAAGTTGGCATTATAAGAAAGCATTGCTTATCAATTTGTT
GCAACGAACAGGTCACTATCAGTCAAAATAAAATCATTATTTGCCATCCAGCTGATATCCCCTATAGTGA
GTCGTATTACATGGTCATAGCTGTTTCCTGGCAGCTCTGGCCCGTGTCTCAAAATCTCTGATGTTACATT
GCACAAGATAAAAATATATCATCATGAACAATAAAACTGTCTGCTTACATAAACAGTAATACAAGGGGTG
TTATGAGCCATATTCAACGGGAAACGTCGAGGCCGCGATTAAATTCCAACATGGATGCTGATTTATATGG
GTATAAATGGGCTCGCGATAATGTCGGGCAATCAGGTGCGACAATCTATCGCTTGTATGGGAAGCCCGAT
GCGCCAGAGTTGTTTCTGAAACATGGCAAAGGTAGCGTTGCCAATGATGTTACAGATGAGATGGTCAGAC
TAAACTGGCTGACGGAATTTATGCCTCTTCCGACCATCAAGCATTTTATCCGTACTCCTGATGATGCATG
GTTACTCACCACTGCGATCCCCGGAAAAACAGCATTCCAGGTATTAGAAGAATATCCTGATTCAGGTGAA
AATATTGTTGATGCGCTGGCAGTGTTCCTGCGCCGGTTGCATTCGATTCCTGTTTGTAATTGTCCTTTTA
ACAGCGATCGCGTATTTCGTCTCGCTCAGGCGCAATCACGAATGAATAACGGTTTGGTTGATGCGAGTGA
TTTTGATGACGAGCGTAATGGCTGGCCTGTTGAACAAGTCTGGAAAGAAATGCATAAACTTTTGCCATTC
TCACCGGATTCAGTCGTCACTCATGGTGATTTCTCACTTGATAACCTTATTTTTGACGAGGGGAAATTAA
TAGGTTGTATTGATGTTGGACGAGTCGGAATCGCAGACCGATACCAGGATCTTGCCATCCTATGGAACTG
CCTCGGTGAGTTTTCTCCTTCATTACAGAAACGGCTTTTTCAAAAATATGGTATTGATAATCCTGATATG
AATAAATTGCAGTTTCATTTGATGCTCGATGAGTTTTTCTAATCAGAATTGGTTAATTGGTTGTAACACT
GGCAGAGCATTACGCTGACTTGACGGGACGGCGCAAGCTCATGACCAAAATCCCTTAACGTGAGTTACGC
GTCGTTCCACTGAGCGTCAGACCCCGTAGAAAAGATCAAAGGATCTTCTTGAGATCCTTTTTTTCTGCGC
GTAATCTGCTGCTTGCAAACAAAAAAACCACCGCTACCAGCGGTGGTTTGTTTGCCGGATCAAGAGCTAC
CAACTCTTTTTCCGAAGGTAACTGGCTTCAGCAGAGCGCAGATACCAAATACTGTTCTTCTAGTGTAGCC
GTAGTTAGGCCACCACTTCAAGAACTCTGTAGCACCGCCTACATACCTCGCTCTGCTAATCCTGTTACCA
GTGGCTGCTGCCAGTGGCGATAAGTCGTGTCTTACCGGGTTGGACTCAAGACGATAGTTACCGGATAAGG
CGCAGCGGTCGGGCTGAACGGGGGGTTCGTGCACACAGCCCAGCTTGGAGCGAACGACCTACACCGAACT
GAGATACCTACAGCGTGAGCTATGAGAAAGCGCCACGCTTCCCGAAGGGAGAAAGGCGGACAGGTATCCG
GTAAGCGGCAGGGTCGGAACAGGAGAGCGCACGAGGGAGCTTCCAGGGGGAAACGCCTGGTATCTTTATA
GTCCTGTCGGGTTTCGCCACCTCTGACTTGAGCGTCGATTTTTGTGATGCTCGTCAGGGGGGCGGAGCCT
ATGGAAAAACGCCAGCAACGCGGCCTTTTTACGGTTCCTGGCCTTTTGCTGGCCTTTTGCTCACATGTTC
TTTCCTGCGTTATCCCCTGATTCTGTGGATAACCGTATTACCGCCTTTGAGTGAGCTGATACCGCTCGCC
GCAGCCGAACGACCGAGCGCAGCGAGTCAGTGAGCGAGGAAGCGGAAGAGCGCCCAATACGCAAACCGCC
TCTCCCCGCGCGTTGGCCGATTCATTAATGCAGCTGGCACGACAGGTTTCCCGACTGGAAAGCGGGCAGT
GAGCGCAACGCAATTAATACGCGTACCGCTAGCCAGGAAGAGTTTGTAGAAACGCAAAAAGGCCATCCGT
CAGGATGGCCTTCTGCTTAGTTTGATGCCTGGCAGTTTATGGCGGGCGTCCTGCCCGCCACCCTCCGGGC
CGTTGCTTCACAACGTTCAAATCCGCTCCCGGCGGATTTGTCCTACTCAGGAGAGCGTTCACCGACAAAC
AACAGATAAAACGAAAGGCCCAGTCTTCCGACTGAGCCTTTCGTTTTATTTGATGCCTGGCAGTTCCCTA
CTCTCGCGTTAACGCTAGCATGGATGTTTTCCCAGTCACGACGTTGTAAAACGACGGCCAGTCTTAAGCT
CGGGCCC
Features (pLannotate 1.2.2; 10 found; start..end, strand, type, name):
      1..100     +  protein_bind   attL1: mutant version of attL; recombination site for the Gateway® LR reaction LR Clonase™
    106..1689    +  CDS            SPNS1: SPNS1_HUMAN - Also known as SPIN1. Experimental evidence at protein level: Swiss-Prot protein existence level 1. Sphingolipid transporter (By similarity). May be involved in necrotic or autophagic cell death. From Homo sapiens (Human).
   1694..1793    -  protein_bind   attL2: mutant version of attL; recombination site for the Gateway® LR reaction LR Clonase™
   1811..1829    -  promoter       T7 promoter: promoter for bacteriophage T7 RNA polymerase
   1963..2772    +  CDS            KanR: aminoglycoside phosphotransferase; aph(3')-Ia; confers resistance to kanamycin in bacteria or G418 (Geneticin®) in eukaryotes
   2919..3507    +  rep_origin     ori: high-copy-number ColE1/pMB1/pBR322/pUC origin of replication
   3690..3782    +  CDS            lacI (fragment): lac repressor; lacI; The lac repressor binds to the lac operator to inhibit transcription in E. coli. This inhibition can be relieved by adding lactose or isopropyl-β-D-thiogalactopyranoside (IPTG).
   3837..3864    -  terminator     rrnB T2 terminator: transcription terminator T2 from the E. coli rrnB gene
   3996..4039    +  terminator     rrnB T1 terminator: Escherichia coli rrnB; transcription terminator T1 from the E. coli rrnB gene
   4086..4122    -  CDS            lacZα (fragment): LacZα fragment of β-galactosidase; lacZ fragment
