[The description below was written by a language model from this plasmid's Addgene catalogue record and pLannotate feature annotations shown in this document.]
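Description:
pDONR221-SPNS1_STOP is a Gateway entry clone built on the pDONR221 backbone, carrying a codon-optimized open reading frame for human SPNS1 (also known as HSpin1, SPINL or SLC62A1/SLC63A1), a solute-carrier-family membrane protein annotated as a putative sphingolipid transporter with possible roles in necrotic or autophagic cell death. The sequenced plasmid is about 4.1 kb, with an insert of roughly 1.6 kb. It is maintained in E. coli through a high-copy ColE1/pUC-type origin and selected with kanamycin via the aph(3')-Ia KanR gene.

The SPNS1 coding sequence sits between attL1 and attL2 sites, the recombination sites generated when an ORF is captured in a donor vector. They allow directional transfer of the ORF into any attR-containing destination vector by an LR Clonase reaction. Although the catalogue lists the vector type as mammalian expression, the feature table shows no eukaryotic promoter or polyadenylation signal. Expression therefore depends on the destination vector chosen. A T7 promoter lies just outside attL2, and rrnB T1 and T2 terminators upstream of attL1 insulate the insert from read-through transcription. The small lacI and lacZα fragments are backbone remnants.

This version retains a stop codon at the end of the ORF, so it suits native-terminus or N-terminally tagged expression rather than C-terminal fusions. A companion clone without the stop codon exists for C-terminal fusions. The plasmid belongs to a consortium collection of solute carrier transporter clones intended for subcloning into custom expression vectors.
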