Addgene plasmid #161439: pDONR221-SPNS1_STOP
Purpose: Gateway entry clone with codon-optimized ORF sequence for subcloning into custom expression vectors. Contains a STOP codon at the end of the codon-optimized ORF sequence.
Depositing lab: RESOLUTE Consortium & Giulio Superti-Furga. Depositing organization: CeMM Research Center for Molecular Medicine. Publication: The RESOLUTE consortium: unlocking SLC transporters for drug discovery. Superti-Furga G, Lackner D, Wiedmer T, Ingles-Prieto A, Barbosa B, Girardi E, Goldmann U, Gurtl B, Klavins K, Klimek C, Lindinger S, Lineiro-Retes E, Muller AC, Onstein S, Redinger G, Reil D, Sedlyarov V, Wolf G, Crawford M, Everley R, ... Steppan CM. Nat Rev Drug Discov. 2020 Jul;19(7):429-430. doi: 10.1038/d41573-020-00056-6. PubMed 32265506.
Backbone
  Vector backbone: pDONR221
  Backbone manufacturer: ThermoFisher Scientific
  Backbone size w/o insert (bp): 2550
  Vector type: Mammalian Expression
Growth in bacteria
  Bacterial resistance: Kanamycin, 50 μg/mL
  Growth temperature: 37°C
  Growth strain: NEB Stable
  Copy number: High Copy
Gene/Insert
  Gene/Insert name: SPNS1 (alt name: HSpin1, nrs, SPINL, PP2030, SPIN1, LAT, SLC62A1)
  Species: H. sapiens (human)
  Insert size (bp): 1587
  Entrez Gene: SPNS1 (a.k.a. HSpin1, LAT, PP2030, SLC62A1, SLC63A1, SPIN1, SPINL, nrs)
  Cloning method: Gateway Cloning
  Sequencing primers: 5′ M13-fwd; 3′ M13-rev
Terms and licenses: Academic/Nonprofit Terms; Industry Terms
Depositor comments: This plasmid contains a STOP codon at the end of the codon-optimized ORF. For the version of this plasmid that does not contain a STOP codon, please see Addgene plasmid 132273 For more information on the full Resolute plasmid collection, please see www.addgene.org/depositor-collections/re-solute/. Please provide your feedback on this plasmid to the RESOLUTE consortium by filling out their RESOLUTE repository feedback form: https://forms.office.com/Pages/ResponsePage.aspx?id=0e05yklzmkS7rjFGQL4N7z4feCLQvEJAmVcOCM_u885UN1JJRko0Ukg4TVQwNTZLOUxPQVJWT1NHUCQlQCN0PWcu
How to cite: pDONR221-SPNS1_STOP was a gift from RESOLUTE Consortium & Giulio Superti-Furga (Addgene plasmid # 161439 ; http://n2t.net/addgene:161439 ; RRID:Addgene_161439)
