>Addgene plasmid #161439 | pDONR221-SPNS1_STOP | depositor partial sequence | sequence record 312813 | Codon-optimized ORF of SPNS1
ATGGCCGGCTCTGACACCGCCCCTTTCCTGAGCCAGGCCGACGATCCAGACGATGGACCAGTGCCAGGAA
CCCCTGGACTGCCAGGCTCTACAGGCAACCCCAAGAGCGAGGAGCCAGAGGTGCCTGACCAGGAGGGACT
GCAGAGGATCACAGGACTGTCCCCTGGCCGGTCTGCCCTGATCGTGGCCGTGCTGTGCTACATCAACCTG
CTGAATTATATGGATCGCTTTACCGTGGCAGGCGTGCTGCCAGACATCGAGCAGTTCTTTAACATCGGCG
ATAGCTCCTCTGGCCTGATCCAGACAGTGTTCATCAGCTCCTACATGGTGCTGGCCCCCGTGTTCGGCTA
TCTGGGCGATCGCTACAATCGGAAGTATCTGATGTGCGGCGGCATCGCCTTCTGGAGCCTGGTGACCCTG
GGCTCTAGCTTCATCCCAGGCGAGCACTTTTGGCTGCTGCTGCTGACAAGGGGACTGGTGGGAGTGGGAG
AGGCAAGCTACTCCACCATCGCACCTACACTGATCGCCGACCTGTTTGTGGCCGATCAGAGAAGCAGGAT
GCTGTCCATCTTCTACTTTGCCATCCCAGTGGGAAGCGGACTGGGATATATCGCAGGATCCAAGGTGAAG
GACATGGCCGGCGATTGGCACTGGGCACTGAGAGTGACCCCTGGACTGGGAGTGGTGGCCGTGCTGCTGC
TGTTCCTGGTGGTGAGAGAGCCACCTAGGGGAGCAGTGGAGAGGCACTCTGACCTGCCACCCCTGAACCC
AACAAGCTGGTGGGCAGATCTGCGCGCCCTGGCAAGGAATCCATCCTTCGTGCTGTCCTCTCTGGGCTTC
ACCGCCGTGGCCTTTGTGACAGGATCCCTGGCCCTGTGGGCACCTGCCTTTCTGCTGCGCTCTAGGGTGG
TGCTGGGAGAGACCCCTCCATGCCTGCCAGGCGACTCCTGTAGCTCCTCTGATTCTCTGATCTTTGGCCT
GATCACCTGCCTGACAGGCGTGCTGGGAGTGGGACTGGGAGTGGAGATCAGCCGGAGACTGAGACACTCC
AACCCAAGGGCAGACCCACTGGTGTGCGCAACCGGACTGCTGGGCTCCGCCCCCTTCCTGTTTCTGTCTC
TGGCATGTGCAAGGGGAAGCATCGTGGCAACCTACATCTTCATCTTTATCGGCGAGACACTGCTGAGCAT
GAATTGGGCCATCGTGGCCGATATCCTGCTGTATGTGGTCATCCCAACCAGGCGCTCCACAGCCGAGGCC
TTCCAGATCGTGCTGTCTCACCTGCTGGGCGACGCAGGAAGCCCATATCTGATCGGCCTGATCTCCGATC
GCCTGCGGAGAAATTGGCCCCCTTCTTTCCTGAGCGAGTTTCGGGCCCTGCAGTTCAGCCTGATGCTGTG
CGCCTTTGTGGGCGCCCTGGGAGGAGCAGCCTTCCTGGGCACCGCCATCTTTATCGAGGCCGACAGGCGC
CGGGCACAGCTGCACGTGCAGGGACTGCTGCACGAGGCAGGCTCCACCGACGATAGAATCGTGGTGCCCC
AGAGAGGCAGGTCCACAAGGGTGCCTGTGGCCTCTGTGCTGATCTAA
